Addgene plasmid #119104: SNX25-PX (506-628)
Purpose: Bacterial expression of human phox homology (PX) domain, SNX25-PX (506-628)
Depositing lab: Brett Collins. Depositing organization: University of Queensland. Publication: Classification of the human phox homology (PX) domains based on their phosphoinositide binding specificities. Chandra M, Chin YK, Mas C, Feathers JR, Paul B, Datta S, Chen KE, Jia X, Yang Z, Norwood SJ, Mohanty B, Bugarcic A, Teasdale RD, Henne WM, Mobli M, Collins BM. Nat Commun. 2019 Apr 4;10(1):1528. doi: 10.1038/s41467-019-09355-y. PubMed 30948714.
Backbone
  Vector backbone: pGEX4T2
  Vector type: Bacterial Expression
Growth in bacteria
  Bacterial resistance: Ampicillin, 100 μg/mL
  Growth temperature: 37°C
  Growth strain: DH5alpha
  Copy number: Unknown
Gene/Insert
  Gene/Insert name: SNX25-PX (506-628)
  Species: H. sapiens (human)
  Entrez Gene: SNX25 (a.k.a. SBBI31, MSTP043, FLJ23161)
  Promoter: tac
  Tag / fusion protein: GST (N terminal on backbone)
  Cloning method: Restriction Enzyme; 5′ cloning site BamHI (not destroyed); 3′ cloning site XhoI (not destroyed)
  Sequencing primers: 5′ pGEX5
Terms and licenses: Academic/Nonprofit Terms; Industry Terms: Not Available to Industry
Depositor comments: Amino Acid Sequence: NLGMWKASITSGEVTEENGEQLPCYFVMVSLQEVGGVETKNWTVPRRLSEFQNLHRKLSECVPSLKKVQLPSLSKLPFKSIDQKFMEKSKNQLNKFLQNLLSDERLCQSEALYAFLSPSPDYL
How to cite: SNX25-PX (506-628) was a gift from Brett Collins (Addgene plasmid # 119104 ; http://n2t.net/addgene:119104 ; RRID:Addgene_119104)
