[The description below was written by a language model from this plasmid's Addgene catalogue record and pLannotate feature annotations shown in this document.]
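Description:
SNX25-PX (506-628) is a bacterial expression plasmid built on the pGEX4T2 backbone for producing the phox homology (PX) domain of human sorting nexin 25 (SNX25), residues 506–628, as a glutathione S-transferase fusion in E. coli. The sequenced plasmid is 5,323 nt. It replicates from a ColE1/pMB1-type origin and is selected with ampicillin through the β-lactamase (AmpR) gene and its own promoter; the catalogue lists the copy number as unknown. Short rop and bom fragments, a lac promoter/lacZα segment and a small E. coli yciV fragment also appear in the annotation. These are backbone remnants rather than functional parts of the expression cassette.

The expression unit consists of the strong hybrid tac promoter followed by a lac operator, then the Schistosoma japonicum GST coding sequence, and then the SNX25 fragment, which was inserted between BamHI and XhoI sites that were both preserved. GST therefore sits at the N terminus of the PX domain. The plasmid carries its own lacI gene with its promoter, so the lac repressor keeps the tac promoter off until transcription is induced with IPTG or lactose. The GST moiety allows affinity purification on glutathione resin. The short gap between the GST and SNX25 annotations is linker sequence, but no protease cleavage site is annotated in the record.

The stated purpose is bacterial production of the recombinant human SNX25 PX domain. The associated study classified human PX domains by their phosphoinositide-binding specificities, which suggests use in lipid-binding and related biochemical or structural analyses.
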