Features (pLannotate 1.2.2; 17 found; start..end, strand, type, name):
      1..29      +  promoter       tac promoter: strong E. coli promoter; hybrid between the trp and lac UV5 promoters
     37..53      +  protein_bind   lac operator: The lac repressor binds to the lac operator to inhibit transcription in E. coli. This inhibition can be relieved by adding lactose or isopropyl-β-D-thiogalactopyranoside (IPTG). lac repressor encoded by lacI
     76..729     +  CDS            GST26_SCHJA: Experimental evidence at protein level: Swiss-Prot protein existence level 1. GST isoenzymes appear to play a central role in the parasite detoxification system. Other functions are also suspected including a role in increasing the solubility of haematin in the parasite gut. From Schistosoma japonicum (Blood fluke).
    754..1122    +  CDS            SNX25 (fragment): SNX25_HUMAN - Experimental evidence at protein level: Swiss-Prot protein existence level 1. May be involved in several stages of intracellular trafficking. From Homo sapiens (Human).
   1158..1197    +  CDS            rop (fragment): Rop protein, which maintains plasmids at low copy number; rop
   1299..1339    +  misc_feature   bom (fragment): basis of mobility region from pBR322
   1444..1548    +  promoter       AmpR promoter: bla
   1549..2409    +  CDS            AmpR: β-lactamase; bla; confers resistance to ampicillin, carbenicillin, and related antibiotics
   2580..3168    +  rep_origin     ori: high-copy-number ColE1/pMB1/pBR322/pUC origin of replication
   3354..3405    -  misc_feature   bom (fragment): basis of mobility region from pBR322
   3412..3489    +  promoter       lacI promoter: lacI
   3490..4572    +  CDS            lacI: lac repressor; lacI; The lac repressor binds to the lac operator to inhibit transcription in E. coli. This inhibition can be relieved by adding lactose or isopropyl-β-D-thiogalactopyranoside (IPTG).
   4585..4606    +  protein_bind   CAP binding site: CAP binding activates transcription in the presence of cAMP. E. coli catabolite activator protein
   4621..4651    +  promoter       lac promoter: promoter for the E. coli lac operon
   4659..4675    +  protein_bind   lac operator: The lac repressor binds to the lac operator to inhibit transcription in E. coli. This inhibition can be relieved by adding lactose or isopropyl-β-D-thiogalactopyranoside (IPTG). lac repressor encoded by lacI
   4695..4868    +  CDS            lacZα: LacZα fragment of β-galactosidase; lacZ fragment
   5132..5248    -  CDS            yciV (fragment): RNAAM_ECOLI - Also known as trpH From Escherichia coli (strain K12).
>Addgene plasmid #119104 | SNX25-PX (506-628) | addgene full sequence | sequence record 275952 | Addgene NGS Result
TTGACAATTAATCATCGGCTCGTATAATGTGTGGAATTGTGAGCGGATAACAATTTCACACAGGAAACAG
TATTCATGTCCCCTATACTAGGTTATTGGAAAATTAAGGGCCTTGTGCAACCCACTCGACTTCTTTTGGA
ATATCTTGAAGAAAAATATGAAGAGCATTTGTATGAGCGCGATGAAGGTGATAAATGGCGAAACAAAAAG
TTTGAATTGGGTTTGGAGTTTCCCAATCTTCCTTATTATATTGATGGTGATGTTAAATTAACACAGTCTA
TGGCCATCATACGTTATATAGCTGACAAGCACAACATGTTGGGTGGTTGTCCAAAAGAGCGTGCAGAGAT
TTCAATGCTTGAAGGAGCGGTTTTGGATATTAGATACGGTGTTTCGAGAATTGCATATAGTAAAGACTTT
GAAACTCTCAAAGTTGATTTTCTTAGCAAGCTACCTGAAATGCTGAAAATGTTCGAAGATCGTTTATGTC
ATAAAACATATTTAAATGGTGATCATGTAACCCATCCTGACTTCATGTTGTATGACGCTCTTGATGTTGT
TTTATACATGGACCCAATGTGCCTGGATGCGTTCCCAAAATTAGTTTGTTTTAAAAAACGTATTGAAGCT
ATCCCACAAATTGATAAGTACTTGAAATCCAGCAAGTATATAGCATGGCCTTTGCAGGGCTGGCAAGCCA
CGTTTGGTGGTGGCGACCATCCTCCAAAATCGGATCTGGTTCCGCGTGGATCCAACCTGGGCATGTGGAA
GGCGTCGATTACCTCGGGTGAAGTGACCGAAGAAAATGGCGAACAACTGCCGTGCTACTTTGTGATGGTG
AGCCTGCAGGAAGTGGGCGGTGTTGAAACCAAAAACTGGACGGTTCCGCGTCGCCTGTCCGAATTTCAAA
ATCTGCATCGTAAACTGTCAGAATGCGTCCCGTCGCTGAAAAAGGTGCAGCTGCCGAGCCTGTCTAAACT
GCCGTTTAAGAGTATCGATCAAAAGTTCATGGAAAAGTCAAAGAACCAGCTGAATAAGTTTCTGCAAAAC
CTGCTGAGCGATGAACGCCTGTGTCAGTCTGAAGCGCTGTATGCCTTCCTGAGTCCGTCCCCGGACTACC
TGTAACTCGAGCGGCCGCATCGTGACTGACTGACGATCTGCCTCGCGCGTTTCGGTGATGACGGTGAAAA
CCTCTGACACATGCAGCTCCCGGAGACGGTCACAGCTTGTCTGTAAGCGGATGCCGGGAGCAGACAAGCC
CGTCAGGGCGCGTCAGCGGGTGTTGGCGGGTGTCGGGGCGCAGCCATGACCCAGTCACGTAGCGATAGCG
GAGTGTATAATTCTTGAAGACGAAAGGGCCTCGTGATACGCCTATTTTTATAGGTTAATGTCATGATAAT
AATGGTTTCTTAGACGTCAGGTGGCACTTTTCGGGGAAATGTGCGCGGAACCCCTATTTGTTTATTTTTC
TAAATACATTCAAATATGTATCCGCTCATGAGACAATAACCCTGATAAATGCTTCAATAATATTGAAAAA
GGAAGAGTATGAGTATTCAACATTTCCGTGTCGCCCTTATTCCCTTTTTTGCGGCATTTTGCCTTCCTGT
TTTTGCTCACCCAGAAACGCTGGTGAAAGTAAAAGATGCTGAAGATCAGTTGGGTGCACGAGTGGGTTAC
ATCGAACTGGATCTCAACAGCGGTAAGATCCTTGAGAGTTTTCGCCCCGAAGAACGTTTTCCAATGATGA
GCACTTTTAAAGTTCTGCTATGTGGCGCGGTATTATCCCGTGTTGACGCCGGGCAAGAGCAACTCGGTCG
CCGCATACACTATTCTCAGAATGACTTGGTTGAGTACTCACCAGTCACAGAAAAGCATCTTACGGATGGC
ATGACAGTAAGAGAATTATGCAGTGCTGCCATAACCATGAGTGATAACACTGCGGCCAACTTACTTCTGA
CAACGATCGGAGGACCGAAGGAGCTAACCGCTTTTTTGCACAACATGGGGGATCATGTAACTCGCCTTGA
TCGTTGGGAACCGGAGCTGAATGAAGCCATACCAAACGACGAGCGTGACACCACGATGCCTGCAGCAATG
GCAACAACGTTGCGCAAACTATTAACTGGCGAACTACTTACTCTAGCTTCCCGGCAACAATTAATAGACT
GGATGGAGGCGGATAAAGTTGCAGGACCACTTCTGCGCTCGGCCCTTCCGGCTGGCTGGTTTATTGCTGA
TAAATCTGGAGCCGGTGAGCGTGGGTCTCGCGGTATCATTGCAGCACTGGGGCCAGATGGTAAGCCCTCC
CGTATCGTAGTTATCTACACGACGGGGAGTCAGGCAACTATGGATGAACGAAATAGACAGATCGCTGAGA
TAGGTGCCTCACTGATTAAGCATTGGTAACTGTCAGACCAAGTTTACTCATATATACTTTAGATTGATTT
AAAACTTCATTTTTAATTTAAAAGGATCTAGGTGAAGATCCTTTTTGATAATCTCATGACCAAAATCCCT
TAACGTGAGTTTTCGTTCCACTGAGCGTCAGACCCCGTAGAAAAGATCAAAGGATCTTCTTGAGATCCTT
TTTTTCTGCGCGTAATCTGCTGCTTGCAAACAAAAAAACCACCGCTACCAGCGGTGGTTTGTTTGCCGGA
TCAAGAGCTACCAACTCTTTTTCCGAAGGTAACTGGCTTCAGCAGAGCGCAGATACCAAATACTGTCCTT
CTAGTGTAGCCGTAGTTAGGCCACCACTTCAAGAACTCTGTAGCACCGCCTACATACCTCGCTCTGCTAA
TCCTGTTACCAGTGGCTGCTGCCAGTGGCGATAAGTCGTGTCTTACCGGGTTGGACTCAAGACGATAGTT
ACCGGATAAGGCGCAGCGGTCGGGCTGAACGGGGGGTTCGTGCACACAGCCCAGCTTGGAGCGAACGACC
TACACCGAACTGAGATACCTACAGCGTGAGCTATGAGAAAGCGCCACGCTTCCCGAAGGGAGAAAGGCGG
ACAGGTATCCGGTAAGCGGCAGGGTCGGAACAGGAGAGCGCACGAGGGAGCTTCCAGGGGGAAACGCCTG
GTATCTTTATAGTCCTGTCGGGTTTCGCCACCTCTGACTTGAGCGTCGATTTTTGTGATGCTCGTCAGGG
GGGCGGAGCCTATGGAAAAACGCCAGCAACGCGGCCTTTTTACGGTTCCTGGCCTTTTGCTGGCCTTTTG
CTCACATGTTCTTTCCTGCGTTATCCCCTGATTCTGTGGATAACCGTATTACCGCCTTTGAGTGAGCTGA
TACCGCTCGCCGCAGCCGAACGACCGAGCGCAGCGAGTCAGTGAGCGAGGAAGCGGAAGAGCGCCTGATG
CGGTATTTTCTCCTTACGCATCTGTGCGGTATTTCACACCGCATAAATTCCGACACCATCGAATGGCGCA
AAACCTTTCGCGGTATGGCATGATAGCGCCCGGAAGAGAGTCAATTCAGGGTGGTGAATGTGAAACCAGT
AACGTTATACGATGTCGCAGAGTATGCCGGTGTCTCTTATCAGACCGTTTCCCGCGTGGTGAACCAGGCC
AGCCACGTTTCTGCGAAAACGCGGGAAAAAGTGGAAGCGGCGATGGCGGAGCTGAATTACATTCCCAACC
GCGTGGCACAACAACTGGCGGGCAAACAGTCGTTGCTGATTGGCGTTGCCACCTCCAGTCTGGCCCTGCA
CGCGCCGTCGCAAATTGTCGCGGCGATTAAATCTCGCGCCGATCAACTGGGTGCCAGCGTGGTGGTGTCG
ATGGTAGAACGAAGCGGCGTCGAAGCCTGTAAAGCGGCGGTGCACAATCTTCTCGCGCAACGCGTCAGTG
GGCTGATCATTAACTATCCGCTGGATGACCAGGATGCCATTGCTGTGGAAGCTGCCTGCACTAATGTTCC
GGCGTTATTTCTTGATGTCTCTGACCAGACACCCATCAACAGTATTATTTTCTCCCATGAAGACGGTACG
CGACTGGGCGTGGAGCATCTGGTCGCATTGGGTCACCAGCAAATCGCGCTGTTAGCGGGCCCATTAAGTT
CTGTCTCGGCGCGTCTGCGTCTGGCTGGCTGGCATAAATATCTCACTCGCAATCAAATTCAGCCGATAGC
GGAACGGGAAGGCGACTGGAGTGCCATGTCCGGTTTTCAACAAACCATGCAAATGCTGAATGAGGGCATC
GTTCCCACTGCGATGCTGGTTGCCAACGATCAGATGGCGCTGGGCGCAATGCGCGCCATTACCGAGTCCG
GGCTGCGCGTTGGTGCGGATATCTCGGTAGTGGGATACGACGATACCGAAGACAGCTCATGTTATATCCC
GCCGTTAACCACCATCAAACAGGATTTTCGCCTGCTGGGGCAAACCAGCGTGGACCGCTTGCTGCAACTC
TCTCAGGGCCAGGCGGTGAAGGGCAATCAGCTGTTGCCCGTCTCACTGGTGAAAAGAAAAACCACCCTGG
CGCCCAATACGCAAACCGCCTCTCCCCGCGCGTTGGCCGATTCATTAATGCAGCTGGCACGACAGGTTTC
CCGACTGGAAAGCGGGCAGTGAGCGCAACGCAATTAATGTAAGTTAGCTCACTCATTAGGCACCCCAGGC
TTTACACTTTATGCTTCCGGCTCGTATGTTGTGTGGAATTGTGAGCGGATAACAATTTCACACAGGAAAC
AGCTATGACCATGATTACGGATTCACTGGCCGTCGTTTTACAACGTCGTGACTGGGAAAACCCTGGCGTT
ACCCAACTTAATCGCCTTGCAGCACATCCCCCTTTCGCCAGCTGGCGTAATAGCGAAGAGGCCCGCACCG
ATCGCCCTTCCCAACAGTTGCGCAGCCTGAATGGCGAATGGCGCTTTGCCTGGTTTCCGGCACCAGAAGC
GGTGCCGGAAAGCTGGCTGGAGTGCGATCTTCCTGAGGCCGATACTGTCGTCGTCCCCTCAAACTGGCAG
ATGCACGGTTACGATGCGCCCATCTACACCAACGTGACCTATCCCATTACGGTCAATCCGCCGTTTGTTC
CCACGGAGAATCCGACGGGTTGTTACTCGCTCACATTTAATGTTGATGAAAGCTGGCTACAGGAAGGCCA
GACGCGAATTATTTTTGATGGCGTTGGAATTAGCTTATCGACTGCACGGTGCACCAATGCTTCTGGCGTC
AGGCAGCCATCGGAAGCTGTGGTATGGCTGTGCAGGTCGTAAATCACTGCATAATTCGTGTCGCTCAAGG
CGCACTCCCGTTCTGGATAATGTTTTTTGCGCCGACATCATAACGGTTCTGGCAAATATTCTGAAATGAG
CTG
